>Addgene plasmid #71427 | pLenSyn2-EGFP-­OMP25C | addgene partial sequence | sequence record 132375 | EGFP-N 5'-CGTCGCCGTCCAGCTCGACCAG-3'
CCTTGCTCACCATGGTGGCGGATCCCGGGCCCGCGGTACCGTCGACTGCAGAATTCGAAGCTTGAGCTCG
ATATCTGAGTCCGGTCGAGTTGGCGCGCCTAGTTAATTAATGCGGCCGCACCGGTAGCTCTAGAGGTTTA
AACAGCTAGCCCAAGGGGCAGTGGGTCTGTGGGCCGCGGGGGCGGAGCGCGAGGGGCTCAGGAGCACGGC
GGTGCTCTCTGGCACGACGCGACTCCTCTGCTGCCCGCTGCAGACTGAGGCAGCGCCGAGGCTCTGCCGC
CGCAGAGCGTATGGTCGCGCCCGCACCTCCCTATCTTGCACCTCTCGTGGTGCGGTCCGACTGGACTCAC
GGCAGCATGGACGCGACCAAGGCGGCGAGGAAGGGGAGTTTGGGGAGGGCTAGTGAGTGGCGTCAGTCAG
CCTTTGGTGCTGGGGAGGTGGTGGTGCGCGCCGGCAGCGGAGGCGAAGGCTCTGACCGCGGTGCTGAATC
CGACAGTGCGCATGCGCCGCGCCGCAACCTCTTCCCCTCCCCCTCTGATGGGGGCGGGGGATGCGCAATT
TGGGGAGTGGGGGTGGGGTTCTTGTCCTGAGGGTCCGGACCTGTAGTAACGAAACTCCCTCCCACGATCC
TACCCTGTTTACCAACCTCTTCCTATTCCTTAGGCTAACTTGCACTTACACACTCTTGCCCTTCCCAGAT
ACTTGGGTTTCCAGTGTTGATTTTCACCTTTGAAGGCATTTTGGGGATAGAAGCACACTCAGAGGGGAAC
ATAAATGTAGAAATTCTCCTTCCTGCAGTGTTCC
