>Addgene plasmid #71427 | pLenSyn2-EGFP-­OMP25C | addgene partial sequence | sequence record 132376 | WPRE-R 5'-CATAGCGTAAAAGGAGCAACA-3'
ATCCAGAGGTTGATTATCGGAATTCCCTCGAGCTATTAGAGCTGCTTTCGGTATCTCACGAAGGCCCAAA
CTGCTACCAGGGTAAGGGCAAACACTGGCAGCAGCACCACAGCTACAGGAACTCCACTCGGCTCTCCGTC
GCCAGATCTGAGTCCGGACTTGTACAGCTCGTCCATGCCGAGAGTGATCCCGGCGGCGGTCACGAACTCC
AGCAGGACCATGTGATCGCGCTTCTCGTTGGGGTCTTTGCTCAGGGCGGACTGGGTGCTCAGGTAGTGGT
TGTCGGGCAGCAGCACGGGGCCGTCGCCGATGGGGGTGTTCTGCTGGTAGTGGTCGGCGAGCTGCACGCT
GCCGTCCTCGATGTTGTGGCGGATCTTGAAGTTCACCTTGATGCCGTTCTTCTGCTTGTCGGCCATGATA
TAGACGTTGTGGCTGTTGTAGTTGTACTCCAGCTTGTGCCCCAGGATGTTGCCGTCCTCCTTGAAGTCGA
TGCCCTTCAGCTCGATGCGGTTCACCAGGGTGTCGCCCTCGAACTTCACCTCGGCGCGGGTCTTGTAGTT
GCCGTCGTCCTTGAAGAAGATGGTGCGCTCCTGGACGTAGCCTTCGGGCATGGCGGACTTGAAGAAGTCG
TGCTGCTTCATGTGGTCGGGGTAGCGGCTGAAGCACTGCACGCCGTAGGTCAGGGTGGTCACGAGGGTGG
GCCAGGGCACGGGCAGCTTGCCGGTGGTGCAGATGAACTTCAGG
