[The description below was written by a language model from this plasmid's Addgene catalogue record.]
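Description:
pLenSyn2-EGFP-OMP25C is a lentiviral mammalian expression plasmid of about 8.3 kb, built on the pLenSyn1 backbone, which is itself a modified derivative of the pWPT-GFP lentiviral transfer vector. As a transfer plasmid, it is meant to be packaged into lentiviral particles that deliver and integrate the expression cassette into target cells, including non-dividing cells such as neurons. The record lists kanamycin resistance for propagation in bacteria and neomycin (G418) as the selectable marker in mammalian cells. It is maintained in a recombination-reduced strain, as is common for plasmids carrying repeated LTR sequences. No feature table is provided, so the exact arrangement of LTRs, packaging signal, origin of replication and any post-transcriptional elements is not stated.

The payload is a fusion of EGFP to the C-terminal segment of rat mitochondrial outer membrane protein 25 (OMP25, encoded by Synj2bp), limited to amino acids 172–206, with EGFP at the N-terminus of the fragment. The insert was cloned between BamHI and XhoI sites, both of which are retained. This C-terminal portion of OMP25 is generally understood to act as a tail anchor, inserting into the outer mitochondrial membrane so that the fluorescent protein faces the cytosol and outlines the organelle. Expression is driven by a synapsin promoter, which restricts transcription largely to neurons, so mitochondria are labelled selectively in neurons even in mixed cultures. The stated purpose is lentiviral expression of EGFP-OMP25C to visualise neuronal mitochondria, which suits fluorescence imaging of their morphology and distribution.
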