Addgene plasmid #71427: pLenSyn2-EGFP-­OMP25C
Purpose: Lentiviral expression of EGFP-OMP25C. For visualization of neuronal mitochondria.
Depositing lab: Henri Huttunen. Depositing organization: University of Helsinki. Publication: Mitochondria and NMDA receptor-dependent toxicity of berberine sensitizes neurons to glutamate and rotenone injury. Kysenius K, Brunello CA, Huttunen HJ. PLoS One. 2014 Sep 5;9(9):e107129. doi: 10.1371/journal.pone.0107129. eCollection 2014. PONE-D-14-13746 PubMed 25192195.
Backbone
  Vector backbone: pLenSyn1
  Backbone manufacturer: modified from pWPT-GFP, Didier Trono, Addgene plasmid 12255
  Total vector size (bp): 8300
  Vector type: Mammalian Expression, Lentiviral
  Selectable markers: Neomycin (select with G418)
Growth in bacteria
  Bacterial resistance: Kanamycin, 50 μg/mL
  Growth temperature: 37°C
  Growth strain: NEB Stable
  Copy number: Unknown
Gene/Insert
  Gene/Insert name: OMP25 (172-­‐206) (alt name: mitochondrial outer membrane protein-25)
  Species: R. norvegicus (rat)
  Mutation: aa 172-206 only
  Entrez Gene: Synj2bp (a.k.a. Omp25)
  Promoter: synapsin
  Tag / fusion protein: EGFP (N terminal on insert)
  Cloning method: Restriction Enzyme; 5′ cloning site BamHI (not destroyed); 3′ cloning site XhoI (not destroyed)
  Sequencing primers: 5′ EGFP-C; 3′ 5'-­AGGAGCAACATAGTTAAGA­‐3'
Terms and licenses: Academic/Nonprofit Terms; Industry Terms: Not Available to Industry
How to cite: pLenSyn2-EGFP-­OMP25C was a gift from Henri Huttunen (Addgene plasmid # 71427 ; http://n2t.net/addgene:71427 ; RRID:Addgene_71427)
